Addgene plasmid #245034: NPY EGFP
Purpose: Secretory granule marker for endocrine cells
Depositing lab: Thomas Martin. Depositing organization: University of Wisconsin, Madison.
Backbone
  Vector backbone: N1
  Vector type: Mammalian Expression
Growth in bacteria
  Bacterial resistance: Ampicillin, 100 μg/mL
  Growth temperature: 37°C
  Growth strain: DH5alpha
  Copy number: High Copy
Gene/Insert
  Gene/Insert name: NPY
  Species: H. sapiens (human)
  Entrez Gene: NPY (a.k.a. PYY4)
  Tag / fusion protein: EGFP (C terminal on insert)
  Cloning method: Restriction Enzyme; 5′ cloning site Unknown (unknown if destroyed)
Terms and licenses: Academic/Nonprofit Terms; Industry Terms: Not Available to Industry
How to cite: NPY EGFP was a gift from Thomas Martin (Addgene plasmid # 245034 ; http://n2t.net/addgene:245034 ; RRID:Addgene_245034)
