[The description below was written by a language model from this plasmid's Addgene catalogue record and pLannotate feature annotations shown in this document.]
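Description:
NPY EGFP is catalogued as a mammalian expression plasmid on an "N1" backbone, carrying human neuropeptide Y (NPY) fused at its C terminus to EGFP and intended as a secretory granule marker for endocrine cells. NPY is sorted into dense-core secretory granules, so the fluorescent fusion labels these organelles and can be used to follow their distribution, trafficking and exocytosis in live cells. In the sequenced plasmid, the CMV enhancer and immediate early promoter drive the NPY coding region, followed directly by EGFP. The automated annotation matched only the conserved mature peptide segment, assigning it to an alligator homologue, which reflects a database best hit rather than the recorded human origin.

The feature table does not resemble a simple N1-type plasmid. The roughly 9 kb sequence has the architecture of an HIV-1-based lentiviral transfer vector. It contains two LTR elements with adjacent nef-derived fragments, the Ψ packaging signal running into a partial gag sequence, the RRE for Rev-dependent export of the viral RNA, and a cPPT/CTS just upstream of the CMV cassette. Downstream of EGFP, a mouse PGK promoter drives puromycin N-acetyltransferase for selection of transduced or stably transfected mammalian cells. A WPRE follows to enhance transcript expression. This suggests the cassette can be delivered by lentiviral transduction as well as transfection, although the catalogue entry does not state this, and the discrepancy with the listed backbone should be noted. The bacterial portion of the plasmid carries a high-copy ColE1/pUC-type origin and an ampicillin resistance gene, consistent with the recorded ampicillin selection, along with lac promoter/operator remnants and an SV40 poly(A) signal.
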