Features (pLannotate 1.2.2; 25 found; start..end, strand, type, name):
      1..304     +  enhancer       CMV enhancer: human cytomegalovirus immediate early enhancer
    305..508     +  promoter       CMV promoter: human cytomegalovirus (CMV) immediate early promoter
    593..629     +  misc_feature   MCS (fragment): multiple cloning site
    739..846     +  CDS            NPY: NPY_ALLMI - Experimental evidence at protein level: Swiss-Prot protein existence level 1. NPY is implicated in the control of feeding and in secretion of gonadotrophin-release hormone. From Alligator mississippiensis (American alligator).
    865..1584    +  CDS            EGFP: the original enhanced GFP (Yang et al., 1996) mammalian codon-optimized
   1613..2112    +  promoter       PGK promoter: mouse phosphoglycerate kinase 1 promoter
   2133..2732    +  CDS            PuroR: puromycin N-acetyltransferase; pac from Streptomyces alboniger; confers resistance to puromycin
   2746..3334    +  misc_feature   WPRE: woodchuck hepatitis virus posttranscriptional regulatory element
   3351..3869    +  CDS            nef (fragment): NEF_HV1BR - Experimental evidence at protein level: Swiss-Prot protein existence level 1. Extracellular Nef protein targets CD4(+) T-lymphocytes for apoptosis by interacting with CXCR4 surface receptors (PubMed:14990729). From Human immunodeficiency virus type 1 group M subtype B (isolate BRU/LAI) (HIV-1).
   3917..4174    +  LTR            5' LTR (truncated): truncated 5' long terminal repeat (LTR) from HIV-1
   4327..4343    -  protein_bind   lac operator: The lac repressor binds to the lac operator to inhibit transcription in E. coli. This inhibition can be relieved by adding lactose or isopropyl-β-D-thiogalactopyranoside (IPTG). lac repressor encoded by lacI
   4351..4381    -  promoter       lac promoter: promoter for the E. coli lac operon
   4396..4417    -  protein_bind   CAP binding site: CAP binding activates transcription in the presence of cAMP. E. coli catabolite activator protein
   4430..4522    -  CDS            lacI (fragment): lac repressor; lacI; The lac repressor binds to the lac operator to inhibit transcription in E. coli. This inhibition can be relieved by adding lactose or isopropyl-β-D-thiogalactopyranoside (IPTG).
   4705..5293    -  rep_origin     ori: high-copy-number ColE1/pMB1/pBR322/pUC origin of replication
   5464..6324    -  CDS            AmpR: β-lactamase; bla; confers resistance to ampicillin, carbenicillin, and related antibiotics
   6325..6429    -  promoter       AmpR promoter: bla
   6477..6611    +  polyA_signal   SV40 poly(A) signal: SV40 polyadenylation signal
   6778..7107    +  CDS            nef (fragment): NEF_HV1BR - Experimental evidence at protein level: Swiss-Prot protein existence level 1. Extracellular Nef protein targets CD4(+) T-lymphocytes for apoptosis by interacting with CXCR4 surface receptors (PubMed:14990729). From Human immunodeficiency virus type 1 group M subtype B (isolate BRU/LAI) (HIV-1).
   7155..7412    +  LTR            5' LTR (truncated): truncated 5' long terminal repeat (LTR) from HIV-1
   7459..7584    +  misc_feature   HIV-1 Ψ: packaging signal of human immunodeficiency virus type 1
   7568..7906    +  CDS            HIV-1 gag (fragment): gag protein from human immunodeficiency virus 1; gag
   8081..8314    +  misc_feature   RRE: The Rev response element (RRE) of HIV-1 allows for Rev-dependent mRNA export from the nucleus to the cytoplasm.
   8691..8791    +  CDS            Rev (fragment): human immunodeficiency virus 1 (HIV-1) Rev protein; rev; enhances nuclear export of unspliced and incompletely spliced viral mRNAs
   8806..8921    +  misc_feature   cPPT/CTS: central polypurine tract and central termination sequence of HIV-1 (lacking the first T)
>Addgene plasmid #245034 | NPY EGFP | addgene full sequence | sequence record 487485 | Addgene NGS Result
CGTTACATAACTTACGGTAAATGGCCCGCCTGGCTGACCGCCCAACGACCCCCGCCCATTGACGTCAATA
ATGACGTATGTTCCCATAGTAACGCCAATAGGGACTTTCCATTGACGTCAATGGGTGGAGTATTTACGGT
AAACTGCCCACTTGGCAGTACATCAAGTGTATCATATGCCAAGTACGCCCCCTATTGACGTCAATGACGG
TAAATGGCCCGCCTGGCATTATGCCCAGTACATGACCTTATGGGACTTTCCTACTTGGCAGTACATCTAC
GTATTAGTCATCGCTATTACCATGGTGATGCGGTTTTGGCAGTACATCAATGGGCGTGGATAGCGGTTTG
ACTCACGGGGATTTCCAAGTCTCCACCCCATTGACGTCAATGGGAGTTTGTTTTGGCACCAAAATCAACG
GGACTTTCCAAAATGTCGTAACAACTCCGCCCCATTGACGCAAATGGGCGGTAGGCGTGTACGGTGGGAG
GTCTATATAAGCAGAGCTCGTTTAGTGAACCGTCAGATCGCCTGGAGACGCCATCCACGCTGTTTTGACC
TCCATAGAAGACACCGACTCTACTAGAGGATCGCTAGCGCTACCGGACTCAGATCTCGAGCTCAAGCTTG
GGCTGCAGGTCCGCGCCAGCCACCATGCTAGGTAACAAGCGACTGGGGCTGTCCGGACTGACCCTCGCCC
TGTCCCTGCTCGTGTGCCTGGGTGCGCTGGCCGAGGCGTACCCCTCCAAGCCGGACAACCCGGGCGAGGA
CGCACCAGCGGAGGACATGGCCAGATACTACTCGGCGCTGCGACACTACATCAACCTCATCACCAGGCAG
AGATATGGAAAACCGGTCGCCACCATGGTGAGCAAGGGCGAGGAGCTGTTCACCGGGGTGGTGCCCATCC
TGGTCGAGCTGGACGGCGACGTAAACGGCCACAAGTTCAGCGTGTCCGGCGAGGGCGAGGGCGATGCCAC
CTACGGCAAGCTGACCCTGAAGTTCATCTGCACCACCGGCAAGCTGCCCGTGCCCTGGCCCACCCTCGTG
ACCACCCTGACCTACGGCGTGCAGTGCTTCAGCCGCTACCCCGACCACATGAAGCAGCACGACTTCTTCA
AGTCCGCCATGCCCGAAGGCTACGTCCAGGAGCGCACCATCTTCTTCAAGGACGACGGCAACTACAAGAC
CCGCGCCGAGGTGAAGTTCGAGGGCGACACCCTGGTGAACCGCATCGAGCTGAAGGGCATCGACTTCAAG
GAGGACGGCAACATCCTGGGGCACAAGCTGGAGTACAACTACAACAGCCACAACGTCTATATCATGGCCG
ACAAGCAGAAGAACGGCATCAAGGTGAACTTCAAGATCCGCCACAACATCGAGGACGGCAGCGTGCAGCT
CGCCGACCACTACCAGCAGAACACCCCCATCGGCGACGGCCCCGTGCTGCTGCCCGACAACCACTACCTG
AGCACCCAGTCCGCCCTGAGCAAAGACCCCAACGAGAAGCGCGATCACATGGTCCTGCTGGAGTTCGTGA
CCGCCGCCGGGATCACTCTCGGCATGGACGAGCTGTACAAGTAAAGCGGCCGCGACTCTAGATAATTCTA
CCGGGTAGGGGAGGCGCTTTTCCCAAGGCAGTCTGGAGCATGCGCTTTAGCAGCCCCGCTGGGCACTTGG
CGCTACACAAGTGGCCTCTGGCCTCGCACACATTCCACATCCACCGGTAGGCGCCAACCGGCTCCGTTCT
TTGGTGGCCCCTTCGCGCCACCTTCTACTCCTCCCCTAGTCAGGAAGTTCCCCCCCGCCCCGCAGCTCGC
GTCGTGCAGGACGTGACAAATGGAAGTAGCACGTCTCACTAGTCTCGTGCAGATGGACAGCACCGCTGAG
CAATGGAAGCGGGTAGGCCTTTGGGGCAGCGGCCAATAGCAGCTTTGCTCCTTCGCTTTCTGGGCTCAGA
GGCTGGGAAGGGGTGGGTCCGGGGGCGGGCTCAGGGGCGGGCTCAGGGGCGGGGCGGGCGCCCGAAGGTC
CTCCGGAGGCCCGGCATTCTGCACGCTTCAAAAGCGCACGTCTGCCGCGCTGTTCTCCTCTTCCTCATCT
CCGGGCCTTTCGACCTGCAGCCCAAGCTTACCATGACCGAGTACAAGCCCACGGTGCGCCTCGCCACCCG
CGACGACGTCCCCAGGGCCGTACGCACCCTCGCCGCCGCGTTCGCCGACTACCCCGCCACGCGCCACACC
GTCGATCCGGACCGCCACATCGAGCGGGTCACCGAGCTGCAAGAACTCTTCCTCACGCGCGTCGGGCTCG
ACATCGGCAAGGTGTGGGTCGCGGACGACGGCGCCGCGGTGGCGGTCTGGACCACGCCGGAGAGCGTCGA
AGCGGGGGCGGTGTTCGCCGAGATCGGCCCGCGCATGGCCGAGTTGAGCGGTTCCCGGCTGGCCGCGCAG
CAACAGATGGAAGGCCTCCTGGCGCCGCACCGGCCCAAGGAGCCCGCGTGGTTCCTGGCCACCGTCGGCG
TCTCGCCCGACCACCAGGGCAAGGGTCTGGGCAGCGCCGTCGTGCTCCCCGGAGTGGAGGCGGCCGAGCG
CGCCGGGGTGCCCGCCTTCCTGGAGACCTCCGCGCCCCGCAACCTCCCCTTCTACGAGCGGCTCGGCTTC
ACCGTCACCGCCGACGTCGAGGTGCCCGAAGGACCGCGCACCTGGTGCATGACCCGCAAGCCCGGTGCCT
GACCGCGTCTGGAACAATCAACCTCTGGATTACAAAATTTGTGAAAGATTGACTGGTATTCTTAACTATG
TTGCTCCTTTTACGCTATGTGGATACGCTGCTTTAATGCCTTTGTATCATGCTATTGCTTCCCGTATGGC
TTTCATTTTCTCCTCCTTGTATAAATCCTGGTTGCTGTCTCTTTATGAGGAGTTGTGGCCCGTTGTCAGG
CAACGTGGCGTGGTGTGCACTGTGTTTGCTGACGCAACCCCCACTGGTTGGGGCATTGCCACCACCTGTC
AGCTCCTTTCCGGGACTTTCGCTTTCCCCCTCCCTATTGCCACGGCGGAACTCATCGCCGCCTGCCTTGC
CCGCTGCTGGACAGGGGCTCGGCTGTTGGGCACTGACAATTCCGTGGTGTTGTCGGGGAAGCTGACGTCC
TTTCCATGGCTGCTCGCCTGTGTTGCCACCTGGATTCTGCGCGGGACGTCCTTCTGCTACGTCCCTTCGG
CCCTCAATCCAGCGGACCTTCCTTCCCGCGGCCTGCTGCCGGCTCTGCGGCCTCTTCCGCGTCTTCGCCT
TCGCCCTCAGACGAGTCGGATCTCCCTTTGGGCCGCCTCCCCGCCTGGAATTAATTCTGCAGTCGAGACC
TAGAAAAACATGGAGCAATCACAAGTAGCAATACAGCAGCTACCAATGCTGATTGTGCCTGGCTAGAAGC
ACAAGAGGAGGAGGAGGTGGGTTTTCCAGTCACACCTCAGGTACCTTTAAGACCAATGACTTACAAGGCA
GCTGTAGATCTTAGCCACTTTTTAAAAGAAAAGAGGGGACTGGAAGGGCTAATTCACTCCCAACGAAGAC
AAGATATCCTTGATCTGTGGATCTACCACACACAAGGCTACTTCCCTGATTAGCAGAACTACACACCAGG
GCCAGGGGTCAGATATCCACTGACCTTTGGATGGTGCTACAAGCTAGTACCAGTTGAGCCAGATAAGGTA
GAAGAGGCCAATAAAGGAGAGAACACCAGCTTGTTACACCCTGTGAGCCTGCATGGGATGGATGACCCGG
AGAGAGAAGTGTTAGAGTGGAGGTTTGACAGCCGCCTAGCATTTCATCACGTGGCCCGAGAGCTGCATCC
GGAGTACTTCAAGAACTGCTGATATCGAGCTTGCTACAAGGGACTTTCCGCTGGGGACTTTCCAGGGAGG
CGTGGCCTGGGCGGGACTGGGGAGTGGCGAGCCCTCAGATCCTGCATATAAGCAGCTGCTTTTTGCCTGT
ACTGGGTCTCTCTGGTTAGACCAGATCTGAGCCTGGGAGCTCTCTGGCTAACTAGGGAACCCACTGCTTA
AGCCTCAATAAAGCTTGCCTTGAGTGCTTCAAGTAGTGTGTGCCCGTCTGTTGTGTGACTCTGGTAACTA
GAGATCCCTCAGACCCTTTTAGTCAGTGTGGAAAATCTCTAGCAGTAGTAGTTCATGTCATCTTATTATT
CAGTATTTATAACTTGCAAAGAAATGAATATCAGAGAGTGAGAGGCCTTGACATTGCTAGCGTTTTACCG
TCGACCTCTAGCTAGAGCTTGGCGTAATCATGGTCATAGCTGTTTCCTGTGTGAAATTGTTATCCGCTCA
CAATTCCACACAACATACGAGCCGGAAGCATAAAGTGTAAAGCCTGGGGTGCCTAATGAGTGAGCTAACT
CACATTAATTGCGTTGCGCTCACTGCCCGCTTTCCAGTCGGGAAACCTGTCGTGCCAGCTGCATTAATGA
ATCGGCCAACGCGCGGGGAGAGGCGGTTTGCGTATTGGGCGCTCTTCCGCTTCCTCGCTCACTGACTCGC
TGCGCTCGGTCGTTCGGCTGCGGCGAGCGGTATCAGCTCACTCAAAGGCGGTAATACGGTTATCCACAGA
ATCAGGGGATAACGCAGGAAAGAACATGTGAGCAAAAGGCCAGCAAAAGGCCAGGAACCGTAAAAAGGCC
GCGTTGCTGGCGTTTTTCCATAGGCTCCGCCCCCCTGACGAGCATCACAAAAATCGACGCTCAAGTCAGA
GGTGGCGAAACCCGACAGGACTATAAAGATACCAGGCGTTTCCCCCTGGAAGCTCCCTCGTGCGCTCTCC
TGTTCCGACCCTGCCGCTTACCGGATACCTGTCCGCCTTTCTCCCTTCGGGAAGCGTGGCGCTTTCTCAT
AGCTCACGCTGTAGGTATCTCAGTTCGGTGTAGGTCGTTCGCTCCAAGCTGGGCTGTGTGCACGAACCCC
CCGTTCAGCCCGACCGCTGCGCCTTATCCGGTAACTATCGTCTTGAGTCCAACCCGGTAAGACACGACTT
ATCGCCACTGGCAGCAGCCACTGGTAACAGGATTAGCAGAGCGAGGTATGTAGGCGGTGCTACAGAGTTC
TTGAAGTGGTGGCCTAACTACGGCTACACTAGAAGAACAGTATTTGGTATCTGCGCTCTGCTGAAGCCAG
TTACCTTCGGAAAAAGAGTTGGTAGCTCTTGATCCGGCAAACAAACCACCGCTGGTAGCGGTGGTTTTTT
TGTTTGCAAGCAGCAGATTACGCGCAGAAAAAAAGGATCTCAAGAAGATCCTTTGATCTTTTCTACGGGG
TCTGACGCTCAGTGGAACGAAAACTCACGTTAAGGGATTTTGGTCATGAGATTATCAAAAAGGATCTTCA
CCTAGATCCTTTTAAATTAAAAATGAAGTTTTAAATCAATCTAAAGTATATATGAGTAAACTTGGTCTGA
CAGTTACCAATGCTTAATCAGTGAGGCACCTATCTCAGCGATCTGTCTATTTCGTTCATCCATAGTTGCC
TGACTCCCCGTCGTGTAGATAACTACGATACGGGAGGGCTTACCATCTGGCCCCAGTGCTGCAATGATAC
CGCGAGACCCACGCTCACCGGCTCCAGATTTATCAGCAATAAACCAGCCAGCCGGAAGGGCCGAGCGCAG
AAGTGGTCCTGCAACTTTATCCGCCTCCATCCAGTCTATTAATTGTTGCCGGGAAGCTAGAGTAAGTAGT
TCGCCAGTTAATAGTTTGCGCAACGTTGTTGCCATTGCTACAGGCATCGTGGTGTCACGCTCGTCGTTTG
GTATGGCTTCATTCAGCTCCGGTTCCCAACGATCAAGGCGAGTTACATGATCCCCCATGTTGTGCAAAAA
AGCGGTTAGCTCCTTCGGTCCTCCGATCGTTGTCAGAAGTAAGTTGGCCGCAGTGTTATCACTCATGGTT
ATGGCAGCACTGCATAATTCTCTTACTGTCATGCCATCCGTAAGATGCTTTTCTGTGACTGGTGAGTACT
CAACCAAGTCATTCTGAGAATAGTGTATGCGGCGACCGAGTTGCTCTTGCCCGGCGTCAATACGGGATAA
TACCGCGCCACATAGCAGAACTTTAAAAGTGCTCATCATTGGAAAACGTTCTTCGGGGCGAAAACTCTCA
AGGATCTTACCGCTGTTGAGATCCAGTTCGATGTAACCCACTCGTGCACCCAACTGATCTTCAGCATCTT
TTACTTTCACCAGCGTTTCTGGGTGAGCAAAAACAGGAAGGCAAAATGCCGCAAAAAAGGGAATAAGGGC
GACACGGAAATGTTGAATACTCATACTCTTCCTTTTTCAATATTATTGAAGCATTTATCAGGGTTATTGT
CTCATGAGCGGATACATATTTGAATGTATTTAGAAAAATAAACAAATAGGGGTTCCGCGCACATTTCCCC
GAAAAGTGCCACCTGACGTCGACGGATCGGGAGATCAACTTGTTTATTGCAGCTTATAATGGTTACAAAT
AAAGCAATAGCATCACAAATTTCACAAATAAAGCATTTTTTTCACTGCATTCTAGTTGTGGTTTGTCCAA
ACTCATCAATGTATCTTATCATGTCTGGATCAACTGGATAACTCAAGCTAACCAAAATCATCCCAAACTT
CCCACCCCATACCCTATTACCACTGCCAATTACCTGTGGTTTCATTTACTCTAAACCTGTGATTCCTCTG
AATTATTTTCATTTTAAAGAAATTGTATTTGTTAAATATGTACTACAAACTTAGTAGTTGGAAGGGCTAA
TTCACTCCCAAAGAAGACAAGATATCCTTGATCTGTGGATCTACCACACACAAGGCTACTTCCCTGATTA
GCAGAACTACACACCAGGGCCAGGGGTCAGATATCCACTGACCTTTGGATGGTGCTACAAGCTAGTACCA
GTTGAGCCAGATAAGGTAGAAGAGGCCAATAAAGGAGAGAACACCAGCTTGTTACACCCTGTGAGCCTGC
ATGGGATGGATGACCCGGAGAGAGAAGTGTTAGAGTGGAGGTTTGACAGCCGCCTAGCATTTCATCACGT
GGCCCGAGAGCTGCATCCGGAGTACTTCAAGAACTGCTGATATCGAGCTTGCTACAAGGGACTTTCCGCT
GGGGACTTTCCAGGGAGGCGTGGCCTGGGCGGGACTGGGGAGTGGCGAGCCCTCAGATCCTGCATATAAG
CAGCTGCTTTTTGCCTGTACTGGGTCTCTCTGGTTAGACCAGATCTGAGCCTGGGAGCTCTCTGGCTAAC
TAGGGAACCCACTGCTTAAGCCTCAATAAAGCTTGCCTTGAGTGCTTCAAGTAGTGTGTGCCCGTCTGTT
GTGTGACTCTGGTAACTAGAGATCCCTCAGACCCTTTTAGTCAGTGTGGAAAATCTCTAGCAGTGGCGCC
CGAACAGGGACTTGAAAGCGAAAGGGAAACCAGAGGAGCTCTCTCGACGCAGGACTCGGCTTGCTGAAGC
GCGCACGGCAAGAGGCGAGGGGCGGCGACTGGTGAGTACGCCAAAAATTTTGACTAGCGGAGGCTAGAAG
GAGAGAGATGGGTGCGAGAGCGTCAGTATTAAGCGGGGGAGAATTAGATCGCGATGGGAAAAAATTCGGT
TAAGGCCAGGGGGAAAGAAAAAATATAAATTAAAACATATAGTATGGGCAAGCAGGGAGCTAGAACGATT
CGCAGTTAATCCTGGCCTGTTAGAAACATCAGAAGGCTGTAGACAAATACTGGGACAGCTACAACCATCC
CTTCAGACAGGATCAGAAGAACTTAGATCATTATATAATACAGTAGCAACCCTCTATTGTGTGCATCAAA
GGATAGAGATAAAAGACACCAAGGAAGCTTTAGACAAGATAGAGGAAGAGCAAAACAAAAGTAAGACCAC
CGCACAGCAAGCGGCCGGCCGCTGATCTTCAGACCTGGAGGAGGAGATATGAGGGACAATTGGAGAAGTG
AATTATATAAATATAAAGTAGTAAAAATTGAACCATTAGGAGTAGCACCCACCAAGGCAAAGAGAAGAGT
GGTGCAGAGAGAAAAAAGAGCAGTGGGAATAGGAGCTTTGTTCCTTGGGTTCTTGGGAGCAGCAGGAAGC
ACTATGGGCGCAGCGTCAATGACGCTGACGGTACAGGCCAGACAATTATTGTCTGGTATAGTGCAGCAGC
AGAACAATTTGCTGAGGGCTATTGAGGCGCAACAGCATCTGTTGCAACTCACAGTCTGGGGCATCAAGCA
GCTCCAGGCAAGAATCCTGGCTGTGGAAAGATACCTAAAGGATCAACAGCTCCTGGGGATTTGGGGTTGC
TCTGGAAAACTCATTTGCACCACTGCTGTGCCTTGGAATGCTAGTTGGAGTAATAAATCTCTGGAACAGA
TTTGGAATCACACGACCTGGATGGAGTGGGACAGAGAAATTAACAATTACACAAGCTTAATACACTCCTT
AATTGAAGAATCGCAAAACCAGCAAGAAAAGAATGAACAAGAATTATTGGAATTAGATAAATGGGCAAGT
TTGTGGAATTGGTTTAACATAACAAATTGGCTGTGGTATATAAAATTATTCATAATGATAGTAGGAGGCT
TGGTAGGTTTAAGAATAGTTTTTGCTGTACTTTCTATAGTGAATAGAGTTAGGCAGGGATATTCACCATT
ATCGTTTCAGACCCACCTCCCAACCCCGAGGGGACCCGACAGGCCCGAAGGAATAGAAGAAGAAGGTGGA
GAGAGAGACAGAGACAGATCCATTCGATTAGTGAACGGATCTCGACGGTATCGCCTTTAAAAGAAAAGGG
GGGATTGGGGGGTACAGTGCAGGGGAAAGAATAGTAGACATAATAGCAACAGACATACAAACTAAAGAAT
TACAAAAACAAATTACAAAAATTCAAAATTTTCGGGTTTATTACAGGGACAGCAGAGATCCAGTTTATCG
ATAAGCTTGGGAGTTCCG
